Addgene plasmid #110648: pBiFC-PBZ-VC
Purpose: expresses a PAR-binding (PBZ) domain fused to venus C-terminus
Depositing lab: Chris Lord. Depositing organization: Institute of Cancer Research. Publication: Coupling bimolecular PARylation biosensors with genetic screens to identify PARylation targets. Krastev DB, Pettitt SJ, Campbell J, Song F, Tanos BE, Stoynov SS, Ashworth A, Lord CJ. Nat Commun. 2018 May 22;9(1):2016. doi: 10.1038/s41467-018-04466-4. PubMed 29789535.
Backbone
  Vector backbone: pBiFC-VC155
  Backbone manufacturer: Chang-Deng Hu, Addgene plasmid #22011
  Vector type: Mammalian Expression
Growth in bacteria
  Bacterial resistance: Ampicillin, 100 μg/mL
  Growth temperature: 37°C
  Growth strain: DH5alpha
  Copy number: High Copy
Gene/Insert
  Gene/Insert name: PBZ domain from APLF, amino acids 371-451 (alt name: Aprataxin and PNK-like factor)
  Species: H. sapiens (human)
  Entrez Gene: APLF (a.k.a. APFL, C2orf13, PALF, Xip1, ZCCHH1)
  Promoter: CMV
  Tag / fusion protein: HA (N terminal on backbone); VC (C terminal on backbone)
  Cloning method: Restriction Enzyme; 5′ cloning site EcoRI (not destroyed); 3′ cloning site KpnI (not destroyed)
  Sequencing primers: 5′ unknown
Terms and licenses: Academic/Nonprofit Terms; Industry Terms: Not Available to Industry
How to cite: pBiFC-PBZ-VC was a gift from Chris Lord (Addgene plasmid # 110648 ; http://n2t.net/addgene:110648 ; RRID:Addgene_110648)
