[The description below was written by a language model from this plasmid's Addgene catalogue record and pLannotate feature annotations shown in this document.]
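Description:
pBiFC-PBZ-VC is a 4,313 bp mammalian expression plasmid built on the pBiFC-VC155 backbone, designed as one half of a bimolecular fluorescence complementation (BiFC) pair. It is maintained in E. coli through a high-copy ColE1/pUC-type origin and selected with ampicillin via the β-lactamase gene and its native promoter. No mammalian selection marker is annotated, which suggests transient transfection as the likely mode of use. The remaining bacterial elements (lac promoter and operator, CAP site, and fragments of lacI, lacZα, rop, bom and a pUC polylinker) are remnants of the cloning vector lineage rather than functional parts of the payload. The two feature tables, from the depositor sequence and from the repository's sequencing, list the same features at the same length and differ only in where numbering starts.

The expression cassette is driven by the human CMV immediate-early enhancer and promoter, followed by an SV40 intron that supplies splice sites to aid mRNA processing. The open reading frame begins with an HA epitope; the annotation is a short fragment of a 3xHA feature, consistent with a single tag. This is followed by the PBZ (poly(ADP-ribose)-binding zinc finger) region of human APLF, amino acids 371–451, inserted between EcoRI and KpnI sites. It ends with VC155, the C-terminal fragment of Venus, and an SV40 polyadenylation signal follows the coding region. VC155 is non-fluorescent alone and regains fluorescence only when brought close to a complementary N-terminal Venus fragment. Fusing it to a PAR-binding module therefore yields a sensor half that should report proximity to a PARylated partner protein carrying the other fragment. The associated publication describes using such bimolecular PARylation biosensors with genetic screens to identify PARylation targets.
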