Features (pLannotate 1.2.2; 18 found; start..end, strand, type, name):
      4..159     -  CDS            lacZα (fragment): LacZα fragment of β-galactosidase; lacZ fragment
    165..185     -  misc_feature   MCS (fragment): pUC18/19 multiple cloning site
    184..487     +  enhancer       CMV enhancer: human cytomegalovirus immediate early enhancer
    488..691     +  promoter       CMV promoter: human cytomegalovirus (CMV) immediate early promoter
    829..925     +  intron         SV40 intron: modified SV40 intron with splice donor and acceptor sites
    989..1015    +  CDS            3xHA (fragment): three tandem HA epitope tags
   1043..1285    +  CDS            APLF (fragment): APLF_HUMAN - Also known as C2orf13, PALF, XIP1. Experimental evidence at protein level: Swiss-Prot protein existence level 1. Nuclease involved in single-strand and double-strand DNA break repair (PubMed:17353262, PubMed:17396150). Recruited to sites of DNA damage through interaction with poly(ADP-ribose), a polymeric post- translational modification synthesized transiently at sites of chromosomal damage to accelerate DNA strand break repair reactions (PubMed:17353262, PubMed:17396150, PubMed:21211721). Displays apurinic- apyrimidinic (AP) endonuclease and 3'-5' exonuclease activities in vitro
   1343..1594    +  CDS            VC155: C-terminal fragment of mVenus for use in bimolecular fluorescence complementation (BiFC) (Kodama and Hu, 2010)
   1609..1743    -  polyA_signal   SV40 poly(A) signal: SV40 polyadenylation signal
   1878..1894    -  protein_bind   lac operator: The lac repressor binds to the lac operator to inhibit transcription in E. coli. This inhibition can be relieved by adding lactose or isopropyl-β-D-thiogalactopyranoside (IPTG). lac repressor encoded by lacI
   1902..1932    -  promoter       lac promoter: promoter for the E. coli lac operon
   1947..1968    -  protein_bind   CAP binding site: CAP binding activates transcription in the presence of cAMP. E. coli catabolite activator protein
   1981..2073    -  CDS            lacI (fragment): lac repressor; lacI; The lac repressor binds to the lac operator to inhibit transcription in E. coli. This inhibition can be relieved by adding lactose or isopropyl-β-D-thiogalactopyranoside (IPTG).
   2256..2844    -  rep_origin     ori: high-copy-number ColE1/pMB1/pBR322/pUC origin of replication
   3015..3875    -  CDS            AmpR: β-lactamase; bla; confers resistance to ampicillin, carbenicillin, and related antibiotics
   3876..3980    -  promoter       AmpR promoter: bla
   4075..4110    +  CDS            rop (fragment): Rop protein, which maintains plasmids at low copy number; rop
   4212..4311    +  misc_feature   bom (fragment): basis of mobility region from pBR322
>Addgene plasmid #110648 | pBiFC-PBZ-VC | depositor full sequence | sequence record 208098 | pBiFC-PBZ-VC sequence 4313 bps
CCATTCGCCATTCAGGCTGCGCAACTGTTGGGAAGGGCGATCGGTGCGGGCCTCTTCGCTATTACGCCAG
CTGGCGAAAGGGGGATGTGCTGCAAGGCGATTAAGTTGGGTAACGCCAGGGTTTTCCCAGTCACGACGTT
GTAAAACGACGGCCAGTGAGTTCGAGCTTGCATGCCTGCAGGTCGTTACATAACTTACGGTAAATGGCCC
GCCTGGCTGACCGCCCAACGACCCCCGCCCATTGACGTCAATAATGACGTATGTTCCCATAGTAACGCCA
ATAGGGACTTTCCATTGACGTCAATGGGTGGAGTATTTACGGTAAACTGCCCACTTGGCAGTACATCAAG
TGTATCATATGCCAAGTACGCCCCCTATTGACGTCAATGACGGTAAATGGCCCGCCTGGCATTATGCCCA
GTACATGACCTTATGGGACTTTCCTACTTGGCAGTACATCTACGTATTAGTCATCGCTATTACCATGGTG
ATGCGGTTTTGGCAGTACATCAATGGGCGTGGATAGCGGTTTGACTCACGGGGATTTCCAAGTCTCCACC
CCATTGACGTCAATGGGAGTTTGTTTTGGCACCAAAATCAACGGGACTTTCCAAAATGTCGTAACAACTC
CGCCCCATTGACGCAAATGGGCGGTAGGCGTGTACGGTGGGAGGTCTATATAAGCAGAGCTCGTTTAGTG
AACCGTCAGATCGCCTGGAGACGCCATCCACGCTGTTTTGACCTCCATAGAAGACACCGGGACCGATCCA
GCCTCCGGACTCTAGAGGATCCGGTACTAGAGGAACTGAAAAACCAGAAAGTTAACTGGTAAGTTTAGTC
TTTTTGTCTTTTATTTCAGGTCCCGGATCCGGTGGTGGTGCAAATCAAAGAACTGCTCCTCAGTGGATGT
TGCCTTTACTTCTAGGCCTGTACGGAAGTGTTACTTCTGCTCTAAAAGCTGCGGAATTGTACCCGCGGGC
CCACCATGTACCCATACGATGTTCCAGATTACGCTCTTATGGCCATGGAGGCCCGAATTCGGGGAAACAA
GGTCAAGAGGACATCCTGCATGTATGGGGCAAACTGCTATAGGAAGAATCCTGTTCATTTTCAACATTTT
AGCCATCCTGGTGATAGTGATTATGGAGGTGTTCAAATCGTGGGCCAAGATGAGACTGATGACCGGCCTG
AATGTCCCTATGGACCATCCTGTTATAGGAAGAATCCCCAGCACAAGATAGAATATAGACATAATACGCT
TCCAGTGAGAAATGTTTTAGATGAAGGTACCCGTCCGGCGTGCAAAATCCCGAACGACCTGAAACAGAAA
GTCATGAACCACGACAAGCAGAAGAACGGCATCAAGGCCAACTTCAAGATCCGCCACAACATCGAGGACG
GCGGCGTGCAGCTCGCCGACCACTACCAGCAGAACACCCCCATCGGCGACGGCCCCGTGCTGCTGCCCGA
CAACCACTACCTGAGCTACCAGTCCAAACTGAGCAAAGACCCCAACGAGAAGCGCGATCACATGGTCCTG
CTGGAGTTCGTGACCGCCGCCGGGATCACTCTCGGCATGGACGAGCTGTACAAGTAAGCGGCCGCGGGGA
TCCAGACATGATAAGATACATTGATGAGTTTGGACAAACCACAACTAGAATGCAGTGAAAAAAATGCTTT
ATTTGTGAAATTTGTGATGCTATTGCTTTATTTGTAACCATTATAAGCTGCAATAAACAAGTTAACAACA
ACAATTGCATTCATTTTATGTTTCAGGTTCAGGGGGAGGTGTGGGAGGTTTTTTCGGATCCTCTAGAGTC
GATCTGCAGGCATGCTAGCTTGGCGTAATCATGGTCATAGCTGTTTCCTGTGTGAAATTGTTATCCGCTC
ACAATTCCACACAACATACGAGCCGGAAGCATAAAGTGTAAAGCCTGGGGTGCCTAATGAGTGAGCTAAC
TCACATTAATTGCGTTGCGCTCACTGCCCGCTTTCCAGTCGGGAAACCTGTCGTGCCAGCTGCATTAATG
AATCGGCCAACGCGCGGGGAGAGGCGGTTTGCGTATTGGGCGCTCTTCCGCTTCCTCGCTCACTGACTCG
CTGCGCTCGGTCGTTCGGCTGCGGCGAGCGGTATCAGCTCACTCAAAGGCGGTAATACGGTTATCCACAG
AATCAGGGGATAACGCAGGAAAGAACATGTGAGCAAAAGGCCAGCAAAAGGCCAGGAACCGTAAAAAGGC
CGCGTTGCTGGCGTTTTTCCATAGGCTCCGCCCCCCTGACGAGCATCACAAAAATCGACGCTCAAGTCAG
AGGTGGCGAAACCCGACAGGACTATAAAGATACCAGGCGTTTCCCCCTGGAAGCTCCCTCGTGCGCTCTC
CTGTTCCGACCCTGCCGCTTACCGGATACCTGTCCGCCTTTCTCCCTTCGGGAAGCGTGGCGCTTTCTCA
TAGCTCACGCTGTAGGTATCTCAGTTCGGTGTAGGTCGTTCGCTCCAAGCTGGGCTGTGTGCACGAACCC
CCCGTTCAGCCCGACCGCTGCGCCTTATCCGGTAACTATCGTCTTGAGTCCAACCCGGTAAGACACGACT
TATCGCCACTGGCAGCAGCCACTGGTAACAGGATTAGCAGAGCGAGGTATGTAGGCGGTGCTACAGAGTT
CTTGAAGTGGTGGCCTAACTACGGCTACACTAGAAGGACAGTATTTGGTATCTGCGCTCTGCTGAAGCCA
GTTACCTTCGGAAAAAGAGTTGGTAGCTCTTGATCCGGCAAACAAACCACCGCTGGTAGCGGTGGTTTTT
TTGTTTGCAAGCAGCAGATTACGCGCAGAAAAAAAGGATCTCAAGAAGATCCTTTGATCTTTTCTACGGG
GTCTGACGCTCAGTGGAACGAAAACTCACGTTAAGGGATTTTGGTCATGAGATTATCAAAAAGGATCTTC
ACCTAGATCCTTTTAAATTAAAAATGAAGTTTTAAATCAATCTAAAGTATATATGAGTAAACTTGGTCTG
ACAGTTACCAATGCTTAATCAGTGAGGCACCTATCTCAGCGATCTGTCTATTTCGTTCATCCATAGTTGC
CTGACTCCCCGTCGTGTAGATAACTACGATACGGGAGGGCTTACCATCTGGCCCCAGTGCTGCAATGATA
CCGCGAGACCCACGCTCACCGGCTCCAGATTTATCAGCAATAAACCAGCCAGCCGGAAGGGCCGAGCGCA
GAAGTGGTCCTGCAACTTTATCCGCCTCCATCCAGTCTATTAATTGTTGCCGGGAAGCTAGAGTAAGTAG
TTCGCCAGTTAATAGTTTGCGCAACGTTGTTGCCATTGCTACAGGCATCGTGGTGTCACGCTCGTCGTTT
GGTATGGCTTCATTCAGCTCCGGTTCCCAACGATCAAGGCGAGTTACATGATCCCCCATGTTGTGCAAAA
AAGCGGTTAGCTCCTTCGGTCCTCCGATCGTTGTCAGAAGTAAGTTGGCCGCAGTGTTATCACTCATGGT
TATGGCAGCACTGCATAATTCTCTTACTGTCATGCCATCCGTAAGATGCTTTTCTGTGACTGGTGAGTAC
TCAACCAAGTCATTCTGAGAATAGTGTATGCGGCGACCGAGTTGCTCTTGCCCGGCGTCAATACGGGATA
ATACCGCGCCACATAGCAGAACTTTAAAAGTGCTCATCATTGGAAAACGTTCTTCGGGGCGAAAACTCTC
AAGGATCTTACCGCTGTTGAGATCCAGTTCGATGTAACCCACTCGTGCACCCAACTGATCTTCAGCATCT
TTTACTTTCACCAGCGTTTCTGGGTGAGCAAAAACAGGAAGGCAAAATGCCGCAAAAAAGGGAATAAGGG
CGACACGGAAATGTTGAATACTCATACTCTTCCTTTTTCAATATTATTGAAGCATTTATCAGGGTTATTG
TCTCATGAGCGGATACATATTTGAATGTATTTAGAAAAATAAACAAATAGGGGTTCCGCGCACATTTCCC
CGAAAAGTGCCACCTGACGTCTAAGAAACCATTATTATCATGACATTAACCTATAAAAATAGGCGTATCA
CGAGGCCCTTTCGTCTCGCGCGTTTCGGTGATGACGGTGAAAACCTCTGACACATGCAGCTCCCGGAGAC
GGTCACAGCTTGTCTGTAAGCGGATGCCGGGAGCAGACAAGCCCGTCAGGGCGCGTCAGCGGGTGTTGGC
GGGTGTCGGGGCTGGCTTAACTATGCGGCATCAGAGCAGATTGTACTGAGAGTGCACCATATGCGGTGTG
AAATACCGCACAGATGCGTAAGGAGAAAATACCGCATCAGGCG
