Features (pLannotate 1.2.2; 18 found; start..end, strand, type, name):
      1..304     +  enhancer       CMV enhancer: human cytomegalovirus immediate early enhancer
    305..508     +  promoter       CMV promoter: human cytomegalovirus (CMV) immediate early promoter
    646..742     +  intron         SV40 intron: modified SV40 intron with splice donor and acceptor sites
    806..832     +  CDS            3xHA (fragment): three tandem HA epitope tags
    860..1102    +  CDS            APLF (fragment): APLF_HUMAN - Also known as C2orf13, PALF, XIP1. Experimental evidence at protein level: Swiss-Prot protein existence level 1. Nuclease involved in single-strand and double-strand DNA break repair (PubMed:17353262, PubMed:17396150). Recruited to sites of DNA damage through interaction with poly(ADP-ribose), a polymeric post- translational modification synthesized transiently at sites of chromosomal damage to accelerate DNA strand break repair reactions (PubMed:17353262, PubMed:17396150, PubMed:21211721). Displays apurinic- apyrimidinic (AP) endonuclease and 3'-5' exonuclease activities in vitro
   1160..1411    +  CDS            VC155: C-terminal fragment of mVenus for use in bimolecular fluorescence complementation (BiFC) (Kodama and Hu, 2010)
   1426..1560    -  polyA_signal   SV40 poly(A) signal: SV40 polyadenylation signal
   1695..1711    -  protein_bind   lac operator: The lac repressor binds to the lac operator to inhibit transcription in E. coli. This inhibition can be relieved by adding lactose or isopropyl-β-D-thiogalactopyranoside (IPTG). lac repressor encoded by lacI
   1719..1749    -  promoter       lac promoter: promoter for the E. coli lac operon
   1764..1785    -  protein_bind   CAP binding site: CAP binding activates transcription in the presence of cAMP. E. coli catabolite activator protein
   1798..1890    -  CDS            lacI (fragment): lac repressor; lacI; The lac repressor binds to the lac operator to inhibit transcription in E. coli. This inhibition can be relieved by adding lactose or isopropyl-β-D-thiogalactopyranoside (IPTG).
   2073..2661    -  rep_origin     ori: high-copy-number ColE1/pMB1/pBR322/pUC origin of replication
   2832..3692    -  CDS            AmpR: β-lactamase; bla; confers resistance to ampicillin, carbenicillin, and related antibiotics
   3693..3797    -  promoter       AmpR promoter: bla
   3892..3927    +  CDS            rop (fragment): Rop protein, which maintains plasmids at low copy number; rop
   4029..4128    +  misc_feature   bom (fragment): basis of mobility region from pBR322
   4134..4289    -  CDS            lacZα (fragment): LacZα fragment of β-galactosidase; lacZ fragment
   4295..2       -  misc_feature   MCS (fragment) (across the origin): pUC18/19 multiple cloning site
>Addgene plasmid #110648 | pBiFC-PBZ-VC | addgene full sequence | sequence record 217744 | Addgene NGS Result
CGTTACATAACTTACGGTAAATGGCCCGCCTGGCTGACCGCCCAACGACCCCCGCCCATTGACGTCAATA
ATGACGTATGTTCCCATAGTAACGCCAATAGGGACTTTCCATTGACGTCAATGGGTGGAGTATTTACGGT
AAACTGCCCACTTGGCAGTACATCAAGTGTATCATATGCCAAGTACGCCCCCTATTGACGTCAATGACGG
TAAATGGCCCGCCTGGCATTATGCCCAGTACATGACCTTATGGGACTTTCCTACTTGGCAGTACATCTAC
GTATTAGTCATCGCTATTACCATGGTGATGCGGTTTTGGCAGTACATCAATGGGCGTGGATAGCGGTTTG
ACTCACGGGGATTTCCAAGTCTCCACCCCATTGACGTCAATGGGAGTTTGTTTTGGCACCAAAATCAACG
GGACTTTCCAAAATGTCGTAACAACTCCGCCCCATTGACGCAAATGGGCGGTAGGCGTGTACGGTGGGAG
GTCTATATAAGCAGAGCTCGTTTAGTGAACCGTCAGATCGCCTGGAGACGCCATCCACGCTGTTTTGACC
TCCATAGAAGACACCGGGACCGATCCAGCCTCCGGACTCTAGAGGATCCGGTACTAGAGGAACTGAAAAA
CCAGAAAGTTAACTGGTAAGTTTAGTCTTTTTGTCTTTTATTTCAGGTCCCGGATCCGGTGGTGGTGCAA
ATCAAAGAACTGCTCCTCAGTGGATGTTGCCTTTACTTCTAGGCCTGTACGGAAGTGTTACTTCTGCTCT
AAAAGCTGCGGAATTGTACCCGCGGGCCCACCATGTACCCATACGATGTTCCAGATTACGCTCTTATGGC
CATGGAGGCCCGAATTCGGGGAAACAAGGTCAAGAGGACATCCTGCATGTATGGGGCAAACTGCTATAGG
AAGAATCCTGTTCATTTTCAACATTTTAGCCATCCTGGTGATAGTGATTATGGAGGTGTTCAAATCGTGG
GCCAAGATGAGACTGATGACCGGCCTGAATGTCCCTATGGACCATCCTGTTATAGGAAGAATCCCCAGCA
CAAGATAGAATATAGACATAATACGCTTCCAGTGAGAAATGTTTTAGATGAAGGTACCCGTCCGGCGTGC
AAAATCCCGAACGACCTGAAACAGAAAGTCATGAACCACGACAAGCAGAAGAACGGCATCAAGGCCAACT
TCAAGATCCGCCACAACATCGAGGACGGCGGCGTGCAGCTCGCCGACCACTACCAGCAGAACACCCCCAT
CGGCGACGGCCCCGTGCTGCTGCCCGACAACCACTACCTGAGCTACCAGTCCAAACTGAGCAAAGACCCC
AACGAGAAGCGCGATCACATGGTCCTGCTGGAGTTCGTGACCGCCGCCGGGATCACTCTCGGCATGGACG
AGCTGTACAAGTAAGCGGCCGCGGGGATCCAGACATGATAAGATACATTGATGAGTTTGGACAAACCACA
ACTAGAATGCAGTGAAAAAAATGCTTTATTTGTGAAATTTGTGATGCTATTGCTTTATTTGTAACCATTA
TAAGCTGCAATAAACAAGTTAACAACAACAATTGCATTCATTTTATGTTTCAGGTTCAGGGGGAGGTGTG
GGAGGTTTTTTCGGATCCTCTAGAGTCGATCTGCAGGCATGCTAGCTTGGCGTAATCATGGTCATAGCTG
TTTCCTGTGTGAAATTGTTATCCGCTCACAATTCCACACAACATACGAGCCGGAAGCATAAAGTGTAAAG
CCTGGGGTGCCTAATGAGTGAGCTAACTCACATTAATTGCGTTGCGCTCACTGCCCGCTTTCCAGTCGGG
AAACCTGTCGTGCCAGCTGCATTAATGAATCGGCCAACGCGCGGGGAGAGGCGGTTTGCGTATTGGGCGC
TCTTCCGCTTCCTCGCTCACTGACTCGCTGCGCTCGGTCGTTCGGCTGCGGCGAGCGGTATCAGCTCACT
CAAAGGCGGTAATACGGTTATCCACAGAATCAGGGGATAACGCAGGAAAGAACATGTGAGCAAAAGGCCA
GCAAAAGGCCAGGAACCGTAAAAAGGCCGCGTTGCTGGCGTTTTTCCATAGGCTCCGCCCCCCTGACGAG
CATCACAAAAATCGACGCTCAAGTCAGAGGTGGCGAAACCCGACAGGACTATAAAGATACCAGGCGTTTC
CCCCTGGAAGCTCCCTCGTGCGCTCTCCTGTTCCGACCCTGCCGCTTACCGGATACCTGTCCGCCTTTCT
CCCTTCGGGAAGCGTGGCGCTTTCTCATAGCTCACGCTGTAGGTATCTCAGTTCGGTGTAGGTCGTTCGC
TCCAAGCTGGGCTGTGTGCACGAACCCCCCGTTCAGCCCGACCGCTGCGCCTTATCCGGTAACTATCGTC
TTGAGTCCAACCCGGTAAGACACGACTTATCGCCACTGGCAGCAGCCACTGGTAACAGGATTAGCAGAGC
GAGGTATGTAGGCGGTGCTACAGAGTTCTTGAAGTGGTGGCCTAACTACGGCTACACTAGAAGAACAGTA
TTTGGTATCTGCGCTCTGCTGAAGCCAGTTACCTTCGGAAAAAGAGTTGGTAGCTCTTGATCCGGCAAAC
AAACCACCGCTGGTAGCGGTGGTTTTTTTGTTTGCAAGCAGCAGATTACGCGCAGAAAAAAAGGATCTCA
AGAAGATCCTTTGATCTTTTCTACGGGGTCTGACGCTCAGTGGAACGAAAACTCACGTTAAGGGATTTTG
GTCATGAGATTATCAAAAAGGATCTTCACCTAGATCCTTTTAAATTAAAAATGAAGTTTTAAATCAATCT
AAAGTATATATGAGTAAACTTGGTCTGACAGTTACCAATGCTTAATCAGTGAGGCACCTATCTCAGCGAT
CTGTCTATTTCGTTCATCCATAGTTGCCTGACTCCCCGTCGTGTAGATAACTACGATACGGGAGGGCTTA
CCATCTGGCCCCAGTGCTGCAATGATACCGCGAGACCCACGCTCACCGGCTCCAGATTTATCAGCAATAA
ACCAGCCAGCCGGAAGGGCCGAGCGCAGAAGTGGTCCTGCAACTTTATCCGCCTCCATCCAGTCTATTAA
TTGTTGCCGGGAAGCTAGAGTAAGTAGTTCGCCAGTTAATAGTTTGCGCAACGTTGTTGCCATTGCTACA
GGCATCGTGGTGTCACGCTCGTCGTTTGGTATGGCTTCATTCAGCTCCGGTTCCCAACGATCAAGGCGAG
TTACATGATCCCCCATGTTGTGCAAAAAAGCGGTTAGCTCCTTCGGTCCTCCGATCGTTGTCAGAAGTAA
GTTGGCCGCAGTGTTATCACTCATGGTTATGGCAGCACTGCATAATTCTCTTACTGTCATGCCATCCGTA
AGATGCTTTTCTGTGACTGGTGAGTACTCAACCAAGTCATTCTGAGAATAGTGTATGCGGCGACCGAGTT
GCTCTTGCCCGGCGTCAATACGGGATAATACCGCGCCACATAGCAGAACTTTAAAAGTGCTCATCATTGG
AAAACGTTCTTCGGGGCGAAAACTCTCAAGGATCTTACCGCTGTTGAGATCCAGTTCGATGTAACCCACT
CGTGCACCCAACTGATCTTCAGCATCTTTTACTTTCACCAGCGTTTCTGGGTGAGCAAAAACAGGAAGGC
AAAATGCCGCAAAAAAGGGAATAAGGGCGACACGGAAATGTTGAATACTCATACTCTTCCTTTTTCAATA
TTATTGAAGCATTTATCAGGGTTATTGTCTCATGAGCGGATACATATTTGAATGTATTTAGAAAAATAAA
CAAATAGGGGTTCCGCGCACATTTCCCCGAAAAGTGCCACCTGACGTCTAAGAAACCATTATTATCATGA
CATTAACCTATAAAAATAGGCGTATCACGAGGCCCTTTCGTCTCGCGCGTTTCGGTGATGACGGTGAAAA
CCTCTGACACATGCAGCTCCCGGAGACGGTCACAGCTTGTCTGTAAGCGGATGCCGGGAGCAGACAAGCC
CGTCAGGGCGCGTCAGCGGGTGTTGGCGGGTGTCGGGGCTGGCTTAACTATGCGGCATCAGAGCAGATTG
TACTGAGAGTGCACCATATGCGGTGTGAAATACCGCACAGATGCGTAAGGAGAAAATACCGCATCAGGCG
CCATTCGCCATTCAGGCTGCGCAACTGTTGGGAAGGGCGATCGGTGCGGGCCTCTTCGCTATTACGCCAG
CTGGCGAAAGGGGGATGTGCTGCAAGGCGATTAAGTTGGGTAACGCCAGGGTTTTCCCAGTCACGACGTT
GTAAAACGACGGCCAGTGAGTTCGAGCTTGCATGCCTGCAGGT
